Addgene plasmid #243844: pBSKa1_Stuffer1
Purpose: GoldenBraid2.0 Full transcription unit stuffer in an alpha-level cloning vector.
Depositing lab: Christophe Herman. Depositing organization: Baylor College of Medicine. Publication: GoldenBraid2.0 E. coli: a comprehensive and characterized toolkit for enterics. Cooke MB, Welch KT, Ramirez LD, Wen AX, Marciano DC, Herman C. Synth Biol (Oxf). 2025 Aug 14;10(1):ysaf015. doi: 10.1093/synbio/ysaf015. eCollection 2025. PubMed 40927394.
Backbone
  Vector backbone: pBSK
  Vector type: Bacterial Expression
Growth in bacteria
  Bacterial resistance: Kanamycin, 50 μg/mL
  Growth temperature: 37°C
  Growth strain: DH5alpha
  Copy number: High Copy
Gene/Insert
  Gene/Insert name: Stuffer1
  Species: Synthetic
  Insert size (bp): 20
  Cloning method: Golden Gate
Terms and licenses: Academic/Nonprofit Terms; Industry Terms: Not Available to Industry
How to cite: pBSKa1_Stuffer1 was a gift from Christophe Herman (Addgene plasmid # 243844 ; http://n2t.net/addgene:243844 ; RRID:Addgene_243844)
