[The description below was written by a language model from this plasmid's Addgene catalogue record and pLannotate feature annotations shown in this document.]
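Description:
pBSKa1_Stuffer1 is a small (about 2.35 kb) bacterial plasmid from a GoldenBraid2.0 toolkit adapted for E. coli and other enteric bacteria. It is built on a pBSK backbone configured as an alpha-level (alpha1) GoldenBraid destination vector. Instead of a functional promoter–gene–terminator assembly, it carries a 20 bp synthetic sequence, Stuffer1, inserted by Golden Gate cloning in the position normally occupied by a complete transcription unit. The plasmid replicates in E. coli from a high-copy ColE1/pUC-type origin and is selected with kanamycin. The annotation shows an aph(3')-Ia aminoglycoside phosphotransferase coding sequence (called as a fragment by the annotation software) placed directly downstream of the cat gene promoter, which presumably drives its expression. An f1 bacteriophage origin is also present, a standard pBluescript-derived element that permits single-stranded DNA production with helper phage. A short fragment matching the tet promoter lies next to it; this is likely only a residual or incidental match.

The stuffer itself and the flanking Type IIS restriction sites are too short to be picked up by the automated annotation, so the feature table describes only the backbone elements. In GoldenBraid's iterative scheme, transcription units in alpha-level vectors are combined pairwise into omega-level vectors and back again. A stuffer in the transcription-unit slot serves as an inert placeholder, allowing a binary assembly step to proceed when only one real unit is to be carried forward or when a construct must be moved between levels. Although catalogued as a bacterial expression vector, the record gives no expressed payload, so this plasmid is best regarded as an assembly accessory.
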