Features (pLannotate 1.2.2; 5 found; start..end, strand, type, name):
    155..743     -  rep_origin     ori: high-copy-number ColE1/pMB1/pBR322/pUC origin of replication
    858..960     +  promoter       cat promoter: promoter of the E. coli cat gene encoding chloramphenicol acetyltransferase
    961..1774    +  CDS            KanR (fragment): aminoglycoside phosphotransferase; aph(3')-Ia; confers resistance to kanamycin in bacteria or G418 (Geneticin®) in eukaryotes
   1862..1879    -  promoter       tet promoter (fragment): E. coli promoter for tetracycline efflux protein gene
   1890..2345    +  rep_origin     f1 ori (sequence partly withheld): f1 bacteriophage origin of replication; arrow indicates direction of (+) strand synthesis
>Addgene plasmid #243844 | pBSKa1_Stuffer1 | addgene full sequence | sequence record 488060 | Addgene NGS Result
CGTCTCAGGAGCGACTGATGAGCAGACTAGTCGCTGTCATGAGACGAATTCTGACACGGTTATCCACAGA
ATCAGGGGATAACGCAGGAAAGAACATGTGAGCAAAAGGCCAGCAAAAGGCCAGGAACCGTAAAAAGGCC
GCGTTGCTGGCGTTTTTCCATAGGCTCCGCCCCCCTGACGAGCATCACAAAAATCGACGCTCAAGTCAGA
GGTGGCGAAACCCGACAGGACTATAAAGATACCAGGCGTTTCCCCCTGGAAGCTCCCTCGTGCGCTCTCC
TGTTCCGACCCTGCCGCTTACCGGATACCTGTCCGCCTTTCTCCCTTCGGGAAGCGTGGCGCTTTCTCAT
AGCTCACGCTGTAGGTATCTCAGTTCGGTGTAGGTCGTTCGCTCCAAGCTGGGCTGTGTGCACGAACCCC
CCGTTCAGCCCGACCGCTGCGCCTTATCCGGTAACTATCGTCTTGAGTCCAACCCGGTAAGACACGACTT
ATCGCCACTGGCAGCAGCCACTGGTAACAGGATTAGCAGAGCGAGGTATGTAGGCGGTGCTACAGAGTTC
TTGAAGTGGTGGCCTAACTACGGCTACACTAGAAGAACAGTATTTGGTATCTGCGCTCTGCTGAAGCCAG
TTACCTTCGGAAAAAGAGTTGGTAGCTCTTGATCCGGCAAACAAACCACCGCTGGTAGCGGTGGTTTTTT
TGTTTGCAAGCAGCAGATTACGCGCAGAAAAAAAGGATCTCAAGAAGATCCTTTGATCTTTTCTACGGGG
TCTGACGCTCAGTGGAACGAAAACTCACGTTAAGGGATTTTGGTCATGAGATTATCAAAAAGGATCTTCA
CCTAGATCCTTTTGTGATGATCGGCACGTAAGAGGTTCCAACTTTCACCATAATGAAATAAGATCACTAC
CGGGCGTATTTTTTGAGTTATCGAGATTTTCAGGAGCTAAGGAAGCTAAAATGAGCCATATTCAACGGGA
AACGTCTTGCTCAAGGCCGCGATTAAATTCCAACATGGATGCTGATTTATATGGGTATAAATGGGCTCGC
GATAATGTCGGGCAATCAGGTGCGACAATCTACCGATTGTATGGGAAGCCCGATGCGCCAGAGTTGTTTC
TGAAACATGGCAAAGGTAGCGTTGCCAATGATGTTACAGATGAGATGGTCAGACTAAACTGGCTGACGGA
ATTTATGCCTCTTCCGACCATCAAGCATTTTATCCGTACTCCTGATGATGCATGGTTACTCACCACTGCG
ATCCCAGGGAAAACAGCATTCCAGGTATTAGAAGAATATCCTGATTCAGGTGAAAATATTGTTGATGCGC
TGGCAGTGTTCCTGCGCCGGTTGCATTCGATTCCTGTTTGTAATTGTCCTTTTAACAGCGATCGCGTATT
TCGACTCGCTCAGGCGCAATCACGAATGAATAACGGTTTGGTTGATGCGAGTGATTTTGATGACGAGCGT
AATGGCTGGCCTGTTGAACAAGTCTGGAAAGAAATGCATAAACTTTTGCCATTCTCACCGGATTCAGTCG
TCACTCATGGTGATTTCTCACTTGATAACCTTATTTTTGACGAGGGGAAATTAATAGGTTGTATTGATGT
TGGACGAGTCGGAATCGCAGACCGATACCAGGATCTTGCCATCCTATGGAACTGCCTCGGTGAGTTTTCT
CCTTCATTACAGAAACGGCTTTTTCAAAAATATGGTATTGATAATCCTGATATGAATAAATTGCAGTTTC
ATTTGATGCTCGATGAGTTTTTCTGATTTTTTTTAAGGCAGTTATTGGTGCCCTTAAACGCCTGGTTGCT
ACGCCTGAATAAGTGATAATAAGCGGATGAATGGCAGAAATTCGATGATAAGCTGTCAAACATGATGT
[125 nt withheld, positions 1889-2013]
C
[91 nt withheld, positions 2015-2105]
AGGGTGATGGTTCACGTAGTGGGCCAGCGCCCTGATAGACGGTTTTTCGCCCTTTGACGTTGGAGTCCAC
GTTCTTT
[37 nt withheld, positions 2183-2219]
ACCCTATCTCGGTCTATTCTTTTGATTTATAAGGGATTTTGCCGATTTCGGCCTATTGGTTAAAAAATGA
GCTGATTTAACAAAAATTTAACGCGAATTTTAACAAAATATTAACGCTTACAATTTTAACGAATT
